Addgene plasmid #189832: pGEL637
Purpose: (Empty Backbone) The T-DNA backbone of vCas12j2 for genome editing in rice
Depositing lab: Yong Zhang. Depositing organization: University of Electronic Science and Technology of China. Publication: Hypercompact CRISPR-Cas12j2 (CasPhi) enables genome editing, gene activation, and epigenome editing in plants. Liu S, Sretenovic S, Fan T, Cheng Y, Li G, Qi A, Tang X, Xu Y, Guo W, Zhong Z, He Y, Liang Y, Han Q, Zheng X, Gu X, Qi Y, Zhang Y. Plant Commun. 2022 Sep 20:100453. doi: 10.1016/j.xplc.2022.100453. PubMed 36127876.
Backbone
  Vector backbone: pLGE635
  Backbone manufacturer: Shishiliu
  Backbone size (bp): 15480
  Modifications to backbone: replace Cas12j2 to nCas12j2
  Vector type: CRISPR ; T-DNA clone
  Promoter: ZmUbi1
  Selectable markers: Hygromycin
Growth in bacteria
  Bacterial resistance: Kanamycin, 50 μg/mL
  Growth temperature: 37°C
  Growth strain: ccdB Survival
  Copy number: Unknown
Gene/Insert
  Cloning method: Gibson Cloning
  Sequencing primers: 5′ ctttgtgcagagactgatgtggg; 3′ ttctaataaacgctcttttctct
Terms and licenses: Academic/Nonprofit Terms; Industry Terms: Not Available to Industry
How to cite: pGEL637 was a gift from Yong Zhang (Addgene plasmid # 189832 ; http://n2t.net/addgene:189832 ; RRID:Addgene_189832)
