[The description below was written by a language model from this plasmid's Addgene catalogue record and pLannotate feature annotations shown in this document.]
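Description:
pGEL637 is a binary T-DNA vector of about 15.4 kb built for CRISPR genome editing in rice with a variant of the hypercompact nuclease Cas12j2 (CasΦ). It is catalogued as an empty backbone, meaning the guide sequence is still to be added. The record is inconsistent on the variant's name: the purpose line calls it vCas12j2, while the backbone note says Cas12j2 in the parent plasmid was replaced by "nCas12j2". The vector replicates in E. coli through a ColE1/pBR322-type origin (with the bom site and a rop remnant). In Agrobacterium it is maintained by the pVS1 oriV, RepA and StaA functions. Bacterial selection is by kanamycin (aphA-3).

Between the nopaline-type right and left border repeats, the annotation shows a maize polyubiquitin (ZmUbi1) promoter oriented toward an Arabidopsis HSP18.2 terminator. The roughly 2.3 kb between them is unannotated. This is presumably where the Cas12j2 variant coding sequence lies, although the feature table does not identify it.

A second region contains a hammerhead ribozyme fragment, ccdB and ccdA fragments, a PDK intron remnant, an attB2 site and a NOS terminator. This arrangement suggests a ribozyme-processed crRNA cassette in which a ccdB counter-selection stuffer is replaced by the guide, which fits the requirement for a ccdB-tolerant propagation strain. The promoter driving this cassette is not annotated.

Transformed plant cells are selected with hygromycin, using HygR expressed from an enhanced CaMV 35S promoter with the CaMV polyadenylation signal. The construct is intended for Agrobacterium-mediated delivery into rice once a target-specific crRNA has been cloned in.
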