Features (pLannotate 1.2.2; 21 found; start..end, strand, type, name):
    308..448     -  misc_feature   bom: basis of mobility region from pBR322
    540..579     -  CDS            rop (fragment): Rop protein, which maintains plasmids at low copy number; rop
    782..976     -  rep_origin     pVS1 oriV: origin of replication for the Pseudomonas plasmid pVS1 (Heeb et al., 2000)
   1042..2115    -  CDS            pVS1 RepA: replication protein from the Pseudomonas plasmid pVS1 (Heeb et al., 2000)
   2544..3173    -  CDS            pVS1 StaA: stability protein from the Pseudomonas plasmid pVS1 (Heeb et al., 2000)
   3733..4134    -  CDS            Y4CG_SINFN (fragment): Protein inferred from homology: Swiss-Prot protein existence level 3. From Sinorhizobium fredii (strain NBRC 101917 / NGR234).
   4474..4498    -  misc_feature   RB T-DNA repeat: right border repeat from nopaline C58 T-DNA
   4519..4767    -  terminator     HSP terminator: efficient transcription terminator from the Arabidopsis thaliana heat shock protein 18.2 gene (Nagaya et al., 2010)
   7099..9096    -  promoter       Ubi promoter: maize polyubiquitin gene promoter
  10656..10679   +  misc_RNA       sTRSV HHRz (fragment): hammerhead ribozyme from the tobacco ringspot virus satellite RNA (Khvorova et al., 2003)
  10726..10808   -  CDS            ccdB (fragment): CcdB, a bacterial toxin that poisons DNA gyrase; ccdB; Plasmids containing the ccdB gene cannot be propagated in standard E. coli strains.
  10813..10971   -  CDS            ccdA (fragment): CCDA_ECO57 - Also known as H, letA. Experimental evidence at protein level: Swiss-Prot protein existence level 1. Antitoxin component of a type II toxin-antitoxin (TA) system which inhibits the post-segregational killing (PSK) of plasmid-free cells, also referred to as a plasmid addiction system. Binds to and blocks the activity of CcdB; will also remove bound CcdB protein from the CcdB-GyrA complex by forming a CcdA-CcdB complex, a process termed rejuvenation. Functions as a transcriptional corepressor for the ccdAB operon, repression also requires CcdB (By similarity). From Escherichia coli
  11062..11127   -  intron         PDK intron (fragment): pdk; modified pyruvate orthophosphate dikinase intron from Flaveria trinervia 3.0
  11222..11246   -  protein_bind   attB2: mutant version of attB; recombination site for the Gateway® BP reaction BP Clonase™
  11275..11523   +  terminator     NOS terminator: nopaline synthase terminator and poly(A) signal
  11603..12279   +  promoter       CaMV 35S promoter (enhanced): cauliflower mosaic virus 35S promoter with a duplicated enhancer region
  12318..13328   +  CDS            HygR: aminoglycoside phosphotransferase from E. coli; aph(4)-Ia; confers resistance to hygromycin
  13369..13543   +  polyA_signal   CaMV poly(A) signal: cauliflower mosaic virus polyadenylation signal
  13621..13645   -  misc_feature   LB T-DNA repeat: left border repeat from nopaline C58 T-DNA
  14070..14864   +  CDS            KanR: aminoglycoside phosphotransferase; aphA-3; confers resistance to kanamycin
  14951..122     +  rep_origin     ori (across the origin): high-copy-number ColE1/pMB1/pBR322/pUC origin of replication
>Addgene plasmid #189832 | pGEL637 | addgene full sequence | sequence record 417421 | Addgene NGS Result
AGCGCACGAGGGAGCTTCCAGGGGGAAACGCCTGGTATCTTTATAGTCCTGTCGGGTTTCGCCACCTCTG
ACTTGAGCGTCGATTTTTGTGATGCTCGTCAGGGGGGCGGAGCCTATGGAAAAACGCCAGCAACGCGGCC
TTTTTACGGTTCCTGGCCTTTTGCTGGCCTTTTGCTCACATGTTCTTTCCTGCGTTATCCCCTGATTCTG
TGGATAACCGTATTACCGCCTTTGAGTGAGCTGATACCGCTCGCCGCAGCCGAACGACCGAGCGCAGCGA
GTCAGTGAGCGAGGAAGCGGAAGAGCGCCTGATGCGGTATTTTCTCCTTACGCATCTGTGCGGTATTTCA
CACCGCATATGGTGCACTCTCAGTACAATCTGCTCTGATGCCGCATAGTTAAGCCAGTATACACTCCGCT
ATCGCTACGTGACTGGGTCATGGCTGCGCCCCGACACCCGCCAACACCCGCTGACGCGCTTGTCTGCTCC
CGGCATCCGCTTACAGACAAGCTGTGACCGTTTCCGGGAGCTGCATGTGTCAGAGGTTTTCACCGTCATC
ACCGAAACGCGCGAGGCAGGGTGCCTTGATGTGGGCGCCGGCGGTCGAGTGGCGACGGCGCGGCTTGTCC
GCGCCCTGGTAGATTGCCTGGCCGTAGGCCAGCCATTTTTGAGCGGCCAGCGGCCGCGATAGGCCGACGC
GAAGCGGCGGGGCGTAGGGAGCGCAGCGACCGAAGGGTAGGCGCTTTTTGCAGCTCTTCGGCTGTGCGCT
GGCCAGACAGTTATGCACAGGCCAGGCGGGTTTTAAGAGTTTTAATAAGTTTTAAAGAGTTTTAGGCGGA
AAAATCGCCTTTTTTCTCTTTTATATCAGTCACTTACATGTGTGACCGGTTCCCAATGTACGGCTTTGGG
TTCCCAATGTACGGGTTCCGGTTCCCAATGTACGGCTTTGGGTTCCCAATGTACGTGCTATCCACAGGAA
AGAGGCCTTTTCGACCTTTTTCCCCTGCTAGGGCAATTTGCCCTAGCATCTGCTCCGTACATTAGGAACC
GGCGGATGCTTCGCCCTCGATCAGGTTGCGGTAGCGCATGACTAGGATCGGGCCAGCCTGCCCCGCCTCC
TCCTTCAAATCGTACTCCGGCAGGTCATTTGACCCGATCAGCTTGCGCACGGTGAAACAGAACTTCTTGA
ACTCTCCGGCGCTGCCACTGCGTTCGTAGATCGTCTTGAACAACCATCTGGCTTCTGCCTTGCCTGCGGC
GCGGCGTGCCAGGCGGTAGAGAAAACGGCCGATGCCGGGATCGATCAAAAAGTAATCGGGGTGAACCGTC
AGCACGTCCGGGTTCTTGCCTTCTGTGATCTCGCGGTACATCCAATCAGCTAGCTCGATCTCGATGTACT
CCGGCCGCCCGGTTTCGCTCTTTACGATCTTGTAGCGGCTAATCAAGGCTTCACCCTCGGATACCGTCAC
CAGGCGGCCGTTCTTGGCCTTCTTCGTACGCTGCATGGCAACGTGCGTGGTGTTTAACCGAATGCAGGTT
TCTACCAGGTCGTCTTTCTGCTTTCCGCCATCGGCTCGCCGGCAGAACTTGAGTACGTCCGCAACGTGTG
GACGGAACACGCGGCCGGGCTTGTCTCCCTTCCCTTCCCGGTATCGGTTCATGGATTCGGTTAGATGGGA
AACCGCCATCAGTACCAGGTCGTAATCCCACACACTGGCCATGCCGGCCGGCCCTGCGGAAACCTCTACG
TGCCCGTCTGGAAGCTCGTAGCGGATCACCTCGCCAGCTCGTCGGTCACGCTTCGACAGACGGAAAACGG
CCACGTCCATGATGCTGCGACTATCGCGGGTGCCCACGTCATAGAGCATCGGAACGAAAAAATCTGGTTG
CTCGTCGCCCTTGGGCGGCTTCCTAATCGACGGCGCACCGGCTGCCGGCGGTTGCCGGGATTCTTTGCGG
ATTCGATCAGCGGCCGCTTGCCACGATTCACCGGGGCGTGCTTCTGCCTCGATGCGTTGCCGCTGGGCGG
CCTGCGCGGCCTTCAACTTCTCCACCAGGTCATCACCCAGCGCCGCGCCGATTTGTACCGGGCCGGATGG
TTTGCGACCGCTCACGCCGATTCCTCGGGCTTGGGGGTTCCAGTGCCATTGCAGGGCCGGCAGGCAACCC
AGCCGCTTACGCCTGGCCAACCGCCCGTTCCTCCACACATGGGGCATTCCACGGCGTCGGTGCCTGGTTG
TTCTTGATTTTCCATGCCGCCTCCTTTAGCCGCTAAAATTCATCTACTCATTTATTCATTTGCTCATTTA
CTCTGGTAGCTGCGCGATGTATTCAGATAGCAGCTCGGTAATGGTCTTGCCTTGGCGTACCGCGTACATC
TTCAGCTTGGTGTGATCCTCCGCCGGCAACTGAAAGTTGACCCGCTTCATGGCTGGCGTGTCTGCCAGGC
TGGCCAACGTTGCAGCCTTGCTGCTGCGTGCGCTCGGACGGCCGGCACTTAGCGTGTTTGTGCTTTTGCT
CATTTTCTCTTTACCTCATTAACTCAAATGAGTTTTGATTTAATTTCAGCGGCCAGCGCCTGGACCTCGC
GGGCAGCGTCGCCCTCGGGTTCTGATTCAAGAACGGTTGTGCCGGCGGCGGCAGTGCCTGGGTAGCTCAC
GCGCTGCGTGATACGGGACTCAAGAATGGGCAGCTCGTACCCGGCCAGCGCCTCGGCAACCTCACCGCCG
ATGCGCGTGCCTTTGATCGCCCGCGACACGACAAAGGCCGCTTGTAGCCTTCCATCCGTGACCTCAATGC
GCTGCTTAACCAGCTCCACCAGGTCGGCGGTGGCCCATATGTCGTAAGGGCTTGGCTGCACCGGAATCAG
CACGAAGTCGGCTGCCTTGATCGCGGACACAGCCAAGTCCGCCGCCTGGGGCGCTCCGTCGATCACTACG
AAGTCGCGCCGGCCGATGGCCTTCACGTCGCGGTCAATCGTCGGGCGGTCGATGCCGACAACGGTTAGCG
GTTGATCTTCCCGCACGGCCGCCCAATCGCGGGCACTGCCCTGGGGATCGGAATCGACTAACAGAACATC
GGCCCCGGCGAGTTGCAGGGCGCGGGCTAGATGGGTTGCGATGGTCGTCTTGCCTGACCCGCCTTTCTGG
TTAAGTACAGCGATAACCTTCATGCGTTCCCCTTGCGTATTTGTTTATTTACTCATCGCATCATATACGC
AGCGACCGCATGACGCAAGCTGTTTTACTCAAATACACATCACCTTTTTAGACGGCGGCGCTCGGTTTCT
TCAGCGGCCAAGCTGGCCGGCCAGGCCGCCAGCTTGGCATCAGACAAACCGGCCAGGATTTCATGCAGCC
GCACGGTTGAGCCGTGCGCGGGCGGCTCGAACACGTACCCGGCCGCGATCATCTCCGCCTCGATCTCTTC
GGTAATGAAAAACGGTTCGTCCTGGCCGTCCTGGTGCGGTTTCATGCTTGTTCCTCTTGGCGTTCATTCT
CGGCGGCCGCCAGGGCGTCGGCCTCGGTCAATGCGTCCTCACGGAAGGCACCGCGCCGCCTGGCCTCGGT
GGGCGTCACTTCCTCGCTGCGCTCAAGTGCGCGGTACAGGGTCGAGCGATGCACGCCAAGCAGTGCAGCC
GCCTCTTTCACGGTGCGGCCTTCCTGGTCGATCAGCTCGCGGGCGTGCGCGATCTGTGCCGGGGTGAGGG
TAGGGCGGGGGCCAAACTTCACGCCTCGGGCCTTGGCGGCCTCGCGCCCGCTCCGGGTGCGGTCGATGAT
TAGGGAACGCTCGAACTCGGCAATGCCGGCGAACACGGTCAACACCATGCGGCCGGCCGGCGTGGTGGTG
TCGGCCCACGGCTCTGCCAGGCTACGCAGGCCCGCGCCGGCCTCCTGGATGCGCTCGGCAATGTCCAGTA
GGTCGCGGGTGCTGCGGGCCAGGCGGTCTAGCCTGGTCACTGTCACAACGTCGCCAGGGCGTAGGTGGTC
AAGCATCCTGGCCAGCTCCGGGCGGTCGCGCCTGGTGCCGGTGATCTTCTCGGAAAACAGCTTGGTGCAG
CCGGCCGCGTGCAGTTCGGCCCGTTGGTTGGTCAAGTCCTGGTCGTCGGTGCTGACGCGGGCATAGCCCA
GCAGGCCAGCGGCGGCGCTCTTGTTCATGGCGTAATGTCTCCGGTTCTAGTCGCAAGTATTCTACTTTAT
GCGACTAAAACACGCGACAAGAAAACGCCAGGAAAAGGGCAGGGCGGCAGCCTGTCGCGTAACTTAGGAC
TTGTGCGACATGTCGTTTTCAGAAGACGGCTGCACTGAACGTCAGAAGCCGACTGCACTATAGCAGCGGA
GGGGTTGGATCAAAGTACTTTGATCCCGAGGGGAACCCTGTGGTTGGCATGCACATACAAATGGACGAAC
GGATAAACCTTTTCACGCCCTTTTAAATATCCGATTATTCTAATAAACGCTCTTTTCTCTTAGGTTTACC
CGCCAATATATCCTGTCAAACACTGATAGTTTGAGCTCCTTATCTTTAATCATATTCCATAGTCCATACC
ATAGCACATACAGTAGTTATATGCTGCAGAAGAGATCCAACAAAACATTCACAATGGATTATAGAAACAT
TTGTTTATTCATTATAATGTGATCTTACATTCATTTAATATTAGAAAAAGCCACAAATTCATAACACAAC
AAGCCAAGAAAAAAACACAAACTTAAGCACACAAGCTTTTTATTTGACACACCAAATATTTCATCTTCAT
CTTCATATTCTAGATCACTTCTTTTTCTTAGCCTGTCCGGCCTTTTTGGTGGCAGCAGGACGCTTACTTG
TTTGGGATGGTTCCTGGGCTGGAGTCTGATCCTCCCTCTCCGCCGGCGGCGCCTTGGACTTGCTAGCCTT
CTTCGTTTTTCTGGCCGGGGCCGTCCCTTGTGCATCCCTAGGTTCCTCTCTCTTCGGCATTGTTTTGCCT
GTGAGAGCCACCTGAGTGAGATTATGCGTAGCCACATCAAGATCCGCATTACAGGTCTTCCCGCACGAAA
GGCATTGAAAGGCCTCACCGTCCCGGTTCCCGACTTCACAATGTCCACACTTTGGGCATGTGATGGACGT
TCTTTCCGGCCTCACCTCGAAGACATAAAAGGAGCGATGCGTCCGGAGATCACTAAAGGCCTTGTGCAAT
CCTTGTATGAACCAGCGGTTTTCTTTTTTAGCTGTAAAGAAATTGTCCCATCCGGGCAACCGCTTTCCAG
AACCATGAAAGAAGCGAACATTGAGGTCTTCGATGACCGGAATAACAATTTGACACTGAGTCCTCCGGCG
TGTCTTCTCTATAACGTAATTAATCGACCTTCTACAGAGTTCTTCCTTTCTCCTGGAGAGTTTAAGATAC
TCTGGAGATGTCCGCTTCAAGGCCCAAAGTGCTTCGTTCTTCAATTTCTGCGCTTCAACTGACAGTCTCG
GTTTGTAAGCGCGTGCCCATGTGCGGTCTTTCCTCATAACTTCCACCGGAGCTTTCTTTTTCGCGCCTTT
TTTCGGGGCGGGTGTGAAAAAGACTTGGTCGCGACTAACGCTGTTACTAAGCAGGGCCTCGGAGATGAAG
GTAGTATTCGACGACATTTTATCCCAAGGGAGTCTCTTAGGATCAAGCCCAAAATCAGCACACAATTGAG
TTCTGGCAGTCTCTTTAGAAACGCCATCCAGTGCCCTAACCTCAGCCTGCTGTGCTTCTGGCAAGGCTTC
AACACTGCGAGCGCGGAGTTCCTCCTCGTTCCGGTCCCAGGCGATTCTGTAGGCACTGATGTCTTTAAGA
AGATCATCGGGGAGTGTAAAGCGATCGAGAGGCTCGCACTGAAGTGCACCATTCTCCTGAGTAACCCTGC
TGATCCCGGCACTAATTGGGTTGGTTTGCCCAAGGTCTATGGCCACCAAAGCGACTGTCTGCGTGGCTGT
CAACTTATCCAGTGTGGCCTTAGTCTGCTTTCCTTTCAGGGTCCACTTGCGAGCGTATGTTCCGCATGCG
TCCAGAGTATAAGTAAAGGTGACTATGTTCCGCCTCACATCAATAACTGGGTCGCCAGTGAACAGATCGA
GAAGCGCGTTCAGACTAATGTCCTTCGGCGCAATAGTCCTCCACCGTGCGTTCCTCAAAAGCCCTCTAAC
GTCAATGACGACCCAATCCGTGCCTATCCTCACGGTGACAAGGAGTGCATCTTGGGCCTTCTCCTTCTCT
GACCGCCAATACCTCCTCATTCTCTTATTTTTTTTAGGACTCAATCCCGGCACCGTAACGGCTTTGCCGG
TTTTAGGTGATATCGCAGTCCCAGCCTCGCGCTGCCACTCGGGTATATACCCTGGGCAGCCTTTCTGTAT
ATCGCATCTATTCCTAACGACGCCCAACGGTATAGGCGCGTTTGGGTCCCTAACGTAGCCAGCGTACTCA
GGCGGAAGGACGATCTCATCGCGGGGGCGATAAGCCTGAGGGCTGATAGTCTGATAAACATAAAAGGAAG
GGTTTATTCCGGGTGGCTGCAGCAAGTGTCCCGTCTCATTCGTTGCAACTTCTTCTTCGCCGGAACTGCC
TGCTTTTTCATTCCTCAGTTGAACCTTCTTCAACACCCCATCGTAGCGTCCCAGTGTATGGTCAAAGATC
AGGTTAAGACCCTGAACATGGCTATATCCATGATTAGACACCCCTGTAGCAGCAAACCATGCCGCGTGCG
ACTCAGAGGATTTTCCAGGCTTACACGCCGCTCTTTCAGTAGTGCTAAGGGCGTAGATATAGCGCTGTAT
GGCTTCACTTGCCTTCATGATTGGCCACTCCGCAAAATCCCGGGACTTCGTGACCACATGGCACTTTGCT
GGAGGTTGAAAGTTCGGTGGTTCCTCCTCGGATTTGCCCTGGAGATATGCCACGACGGCTTCCTCTCCTT
GAGCCGCCAGAATCTTCCCCCCTCTTTTCATGTAGGATGATCTGAATCTCTCGCCAGGGAAGTGCTTTTT
CAACACTTTAGAGAATTCGCTTTCGACAGCCGGTTTAGGAGCCGCAGGCACCCCGTGAATACCAACCTTC
CGCTTCTTCTTAGGAGCCATCCTGCAGGCTGCAGAAGTAACACCAAACAACAGGGTGAGCATCGACAAAA
GAAACAGTACCAAGCAAATAAATAGCGTATGAAGGCAGGGCTAAAAAAATCCACATATAGCTGCTGCATA
TGCCATCATCCAAGTATATCAAGATCAAAATAATTATAAAACATACTTGTTTATTATAATAGATAGGTAC
TCAAGGTTAGAGCATATGAATAGATGCTGCATATGCCATCATGTATATGCATCAGTAAAACCCACATCAA
CATGTATACCTATCCTAGATCGATATTTCCATCCATCTTAAACTCGTAACTATGAAGATGTATGACACAC
ACATACAGTTCCAAAATTAATAAATACACCAGGTAGTTTGAAACAGTATTCTACTCCGATCTTGAACGAA
TGAACGACCGCCCAACCACACCACATCATCACAACCAAGCGAACAAAAAGCATCTCTGTATATGCATCAG
TAAAACCCGCATCAACATGTATACCTATCCTAGATCGATATTTCCATCCATCATCTTCAATTCGTAACTA
TGAATATGTATGGCACACACATACAGATCCAAAATTAATAAATCCACCAGGTAGTTTGAAACAGAATTAA
TTCTACTCCGATCTTGAACGACCGCCCAACCAGACCACATCATCACAACCAAGACAAAAAAAAGCATGAA
AAGATGACCCGACAAACAAGTGCACGGCATATATTGAAATAAAGGAAAAGGGCAAACCAAACCCTATGCA
ACGAAACAAAAAAAATCATGAAATCGATCCCGTCTGCGGAACGGCTAGAGCCATCCCAGGATTCCCCAAA
GAGAAACACTGGCAAGTTAGCAATCAGAACGTGTCTGACGTACAGGTCGCATCCGTGTACGAACGCTAGT
AGCACGGATCTAACACAAACACGGATCTAACACAAACATGAACAGAAGTAGAACTACCGGGCCCTAACCA
TGGACCGGAACGCCGATCTTGAGAAGGTAGAGAGGGGGGGGGGGGAGGACGAGCGGCGTACCTTGAAGCG
GAGGTGCCGACGGGTGGATTTGGGGGAGTTCTGGTTGTGTGTGTGTGCGCTCCGAACAACACGAGGTTGG
GGAAAGAGGGTGTGGAGGGGGTGTCTATTTATTACGGCGGGCGAGGAAGGGAAAGCGAAGGAGCGGTGGG
AAAGGAATCCCCCGTAGCTGCCGGTGCCGTGAGAGGAGGAGGAGGCCGCCTGCCGTGCCGGCTCACGTCT
GCCGCTCCGCCACGCAATTTCTGGATGCCGACAGCGGAGCAAGTCCAACGGTGGAGCGGAACTCTCGAGA
GGGGTCCAGAGGCAGCGACAGAGATGCCGTGCCGTCTGCTTCGCTTGGCCCGACGCGACGCTGCTGGTTC
GCTGGTTGGTGTCCGTTAGACTCGTCGACGGCGTTTAACAGGCTGGCATTATCTACTCGAAACAAGAAAA
ATGTTTCCTTAGTTTTTTTAATTTCTTAAAGGGTATTTGTTTAATTTTTAGTCACTTTATTTTATTCTAT
TTTATATCTAAATTATTAAATAAAAAAACTAAAATAGAGTTTTAGTTTTCTTAATTTAGAGGCTAAAATA
GAATAAAATAGATGTACTAAAAAAATTAGTCTATAAAAACCATTAACCCTAAACCCTAAATGGATGTACT
AATAAAATGGATGAAGTATTATATAGGTGAAGCTATTTGCAAAAAAAAAGGAGAACACATGCACACTAAA
AAGATAAAACTGTAGAGTCCTGTTGTCAAAATACTCAATTGTCCTTTAGACCATGTCTAACTGTTCATTT
ATATGATTCTCTAAAACACTGATATTATTGTAGTACTATAGATTATATTATTCGTAGAGTAAAGTTTAAA
TATATGTATAAAGATAGATAAACTGCACTTCAAACAAGTGTGACAAAAAAAATATGTGGTAATTTTTTAT
AACTTAGACATGCAATGCTCACCTTATCTCAAGAGAGGGGCACGACCGGGTCACGCTGCACTGCAGGCGC
GCCCACATCAGTCTCTGCACAAAGTGCATCCTGGGCTGCTTCAATTATAAAGCCCCATTCACCACATTTG
CTAGATAGTCGAAAAGCACCATCAATATTGAGCTTCAGGTATTTTTGGTTGTGTTGTGGTTGGATTGATT
CTAATATATACCAAATCAATATAATTCACTACCAAAATATACCATAGCCATCACAACTTTATTAATTTTG
GTAGCTTAAGATGGTATATATAATAACCAATTAACAACTGATTCTAATTTTACTACGGCCCAGTATCTAC
CAATACAAAACAACGAGTATGTTTTCTTCCGTCGTAATCGTACACAGTACAAAAAAACCTGGCCAGCCTT
TCTTGGGCTGGGGCTCTCTTTCGAAAGGTCACAAAACGTACACGGCAGTAACGCCGCTTCGCTGCGTGTT
AACGGCCACCAACCCCGCCGTGAGCAAACGGCATCAGCTTTCCACCTCCTCGATATCTCCGCGGCGCCGT
CTGGACCCGCCCCCTTTCCGTTCCTTTCTTTCCTTCTCGCGTTTGCGTGGTGGGGACGGACTCCCCAAAC
CGCCTCTCCCTCTCTTTATTTGTCTATATTCTCACTGGGCCCCACCCACCGCACCCCTGGGCCCACTCAC
GAGTCCCCCCCTCCCCACCTATAAATACCCCACCCCCTCCTCGCCTCTTCCTCCATCAATCGAATCCCCA
AAATCGCAGAGAAAAAAAAATCTCCCCTCGAAGCGAAGCGTCGAATCGCCTTCTCAAGGTATGCGATTTT
CTGATCCTCTCCGTTCCTCGCGTTTGATTTGATTTCCCGGCCTGTTCGTGATTGTGAGATGTTGTTGTTA
GTCTCCGTTTTGCGATCTGTGGTAGATTTGAACAGGGTTAGATGGGGTTCGCGTGGTATGCTGGATCTGT
GATTATGAGCGATGCTGTTCGTGGTCCAAGTATTTATTGGTTCGGATCTAGAAGTAGAACTGTGCTAGGG
TTGTGATTTGTTCCGATCTGTTCAATCAGTAGGATTTAGTCTCTGTTTTTCTCGTTGATCCAAGTAGCAG
CTTCAGGTATATTTTGCTTAGGTTGTTTTTGATTCAGTCCCTCTAGTTGCATAGATTCTACTCTGTTCAT
GTTTAATCTAAGGGCTGCGTCTTGTTGATTAGTGATTACATAGCATAGCTTTCAGGATATTTTACTTGCT
TATGCCTATCTTATCAACTGTTGCACCTGTAAATTCTAGCCTATGTTAATTAACCTGCCTTATGTGCTCT
CGGGATAGTGCTAGTAGTTATTGAATCAGTTTGCCGATGGAATTCTAGTAGTTCATAGACCTGCAGATTA
TTTTTGTGAACTCGAGCACGGTGCGTCTCTCTATTTTGTTAGGTCACTGTTGGTGTTGATAGGTACACTG
ATGTTATTGTGGTTTAGATCGTGTATCTAACATATTGGAATAATTTGATTGACTGATTTCTGCTGTACTT
GCTTGGTATTGTTATAATTTCATGTTCATAGTTGCTGACCATGCTTCGGTAATTGTGTGTGCAGATCCAG
ATCGGATCCTCGTTGCTGATGAGTCCGTGAGGACGAAACGAGTAAGCTCGTCCAACGATTGCCCCTCACG
AGGGGACGGAGACCGGGCGTGTCAATAATATCACTCTGTACATCCACAAACAGACGATAACGGCTCTCTC
TTTTATAGGTGTAAACCTTAAACTGCATTTCACCAGCCCCTGTTCTCGTCAGCAAAAGAGCCGTTCATTT
CAATAAACCGGGCGACCTCAGCCATCCCTTCCTGATTTTCCGCTTTCCAGCGTTCGGCACGCAGACGACG
GGCTTCATTCTGCATGGTTGTGCTTACCAGACCGGAGATATTGACATCATATATGCCTTGAGCAACTGAT
AGCTGTCGCTGTCAACTGTCACTGTAATACGCTGCTTCATAGCATACCTCTTTTTGACATACTTCGGGTA
TACATATCAGTATATATTCTTATACCGCAAAAATCAGCGCGCAAATACGCATACTGTTATCTGGCTTGGT
CTCAGGCCGGCATGGTCCCAGCCTCCTCGCTGGCGCCGGCTGGGCAACATGCTTCGGCATGGCGAATGGG
ACGGTACCCGGCCGGAATTCGACCCAGCTTTCTTGTACAAAGTGGTTCGATAATTCCTTAATTCGAATTT
CCCCGATCGTTCAAACATTTGGCAATAAAGTTTCTTAAGATTGAATCCTGTTGCCGGTCTTGCGATGATT
ATCATATAATTTCTGTTGAATTACGTTAAGCATGTAATAATTAACATGTAATGCATGACGTTATTTATGA
GATGGGTTTTTATGATTAGAGTCCCGCAATTATACATTTAATACGCGATAGAAAACAAAATATAGCGCGC
AAACTAGGATAAATTATCGCGCGCGGTGTCATCTATGTTACTACTAGTCCCATGGTGGAGCACGACACTC
TCGTCTACTCCAAGAATATCAAAGATACAGTCTCAGAAGACCAAAGGGCTATTGAGACTTTTCAACAAAG
GGTAATATCGGGAAACCTCCTCGGATTCCATTGCCCAGCTATCTGTCACTTCATCAAAAGGACAGTAGAA
AAGGAAGGTGGCACCTACAAATGCCATCATTGCGATAAAGGAAAGGCTATCGTTCAAGATGCCTCTGCCG
ACAGTGGTCCCAAAGATGGACCCCCACCCACGAGGAGCATCGTGGAAAAAGAAGACGTTCCAACCACGTC
TTCAAAGCAAGTGGATTGATGTGAACATGGTGGAGCACGACACTCTCGTCTACTCCAAGAATATCAAAGA
TACAGTCTCAGAAGACCAAAGGGCTATTGAGACTTTTCAACAAAGGGTAATATCGGGAAACCTCCTCGGA
TTCCATTGCCCAGCTATCTGTCACTTCATCAAAAGGACAGTAGAAAAGGAAGGTGGCACCTACAAATGCC
ATCATTGCGATAAAGGAAAGGCTATCGTTCAAGATGCCTCTGCCGACAGTGGTCCCAAAGATGGACCCCC
ACCCACGAGGAGCATCGTGGAAAAAGAAGACGTTCCAACCACGTCTTCAAAGCAAGTGGATTGATGTGAT
ATCTCCACTGACGTAAGGGATGACGCACAATCCCACTATCCTTCGCAAGACCCTTCCTCTATATAAGGAA
GTTCATTTCATTTGGAGAGGACACGCTGAAATCACCAGTCTCTCTCTACAAATCTATCTCTCCTAGGATG
AAAAAGCCTGAACTCACCGCGACGTCTGTCGAGAAGTTTCTGATCGAAAAGTTCGACAGCGTGTCCGACC
TGATGCAGCTCTCGGAGGGCGAAGAATCTCGTGCTTTCAGCTTCGATGTAGGAGGGCGTGGATATGTCCT
GCGGGTAAATAGCTGCGCCGATGGTTTCTACAAAGATCGTTATGTTTATCGGCACTTTGCATCGGCCGCG
CTCCCGATTCCGGAAGTGCTTGACATTGGGGAATTCAGCGAGAGCCTGACCTATTGCATCTCCCGCCGTG
CACAGGGTGTCACGTTGCAAGACCTGCCTGAAACCGAACTGCCCGCTGTTCTGCAGCCGGTCGCGGAGGC
CATGGATGCGATCGCTGCGGCCGATCTTAGCCAGACGAGCGGGTTCGGCCCATTCGGACCGCAAGGAATC
GGTCAATACACTACATGGCGTGATTTCATATGCGCGATTGCTGATCCCCATGTGTATCACTGGCAAACTG
TGATGGACGACACCGTCAGTGCGTCCGTCGCGCAGGCTCTCGATGAGCTGATGCTTTGGGCCGAGGACTG
CCCCGAAGTCCGGCACCTCGTGCACGCGGATTTCGGCTCCAACAATGTCCTGACGGACAATGGCCGCATA
ACAGCGGTCATTGACTGGAGCGAGGCGATGTTCGGGGATTCCCAATACGAGGTCGCCAACATCTTCTTCT
GGAGGCCGTGGTTGGCTTGTATGGAGCAGCAGACGCGCTACTTCGAGCGGAGGCATCCGGAGCTTGCAGG
ATCGCCGCGGCTCCGGGCGTATATGCTCCGCATTGGTCTTGACCAACTCTATCAGAGCTTGGTTGACGGC
AATTTCGATGATGCAGCTTGGGCGCAGGGTCGATGCGACGCAATCGTCCGATCCGGAGCCGGGACTGTCG
GGCGTACACAAATCGCCCGCAGAAGCGCGGCCGTCTGGACCGATGGCTGTGTAGAAGTACTCGCCGATAG
TGGAAACCGACGCCCCAGCACTCGTCCGGGATCTTGGAGGTGATTAATTAACGATCGACAAGCTCTATTT
TCTCCATAATAATGTGTGAGTAGTTCCCAGATAAGGGAATTAGGGTTCCTATAGGGTTTCGCTCATGTGT
TGAGCATATAAGAAACCCTTAGTATGTATTTGTATTTGTAAAATACTTCTATCAATAAAATTTCTAATTC
CTAAAACCAAAATCCAGTACTAAAATCCAGATCCCCCGAATTAATTCGGCGTTAATTCAGTACATTAAAA
ACGTCCGCAATGTGTTATTAAGTTGTCTAAGCGTCAATTTGTTTACACCACAATATATCCTGCCACCAGC
CAGCCAACAGCTCCCCGACCGGCAGCTCGGCACAAAATCACCACTCGATACAGGCAGCCCATCAGTCCGG
GACGGCGTCAGCGGGAGAGCCGTTGTAAGGCGGCAGACTTTGCTCATGTTACCGATGCTATTCGGAAGAA
CGGCAACTAAGCTGCCGGGTTTGAAACACGGATGATCTCGCGGAGGGTAGCATGTTGATTGTAACGATGA
CAGAGCGTTGCTGCCTGTGATCACCGCGGTTTCAAAATCGGCTCCGTCGATACTATGTTATACGCCAACT
TTGAAAACAACTTTGAAAAAGCTGTTTTCTGGTATTTAAGGTTTTAGAATGCAAGGAACAGTGAATTGGA
GTTCGTCTTGTTATAATTAGCTTCTTGGGGTATCTTTAAATACTGTAGAAAAGAGGAAGGAAATAATAAA
TGGCTAAAATGAGAATATCACCGGAATTGAAAAAACTGATCGAAAAATACCGCTGCGTAAAAGATACGGA
AGGAATGTCTCCTGCTAAGGTATATAAGCTGGTGGGAGAAAATGAAAACCTATATTTAAAAATGACGGAC
AGCCGGTATAAAGGGACCACCTATGATGTGGAACGGGAAAAGGACATGATGCTATGGCTGGAAGGAAAGC
TGCCTGTTCCAAAGGTCCTGCACTTTGAACGGCATGATGGCTGGAGCAATCTGCTCATGAGTGAGGCCGA
TGGCGTCCTTTGCTCGGAAGAGTATGAAGATGAACAAAGCCCTGAAAAGATTATCGAGCTGTATGCGGAG
TGCATCAGGCTCTTTCACTCCATCGACATATCGGATTGTCCCTATACGAATAGCTTAGACAGCCGCTTAG
CCGAATTGGATTACTTACTGAATAACGATCTGGCCGATGTGGATTGCGAAAACTGGGAAGAAGACACTCC
ATTTAAAGATCCGCGCGAGCTGTATGATTTTTTAAAGACGGAAAAGCCCGAAGAGGAACTTGTCTTTTCC
CACGGCGACCTGGGAGACAGCAACATCTTTGTGAAAGATGGCAAAGTAAGTGGCTTTATTGATCTTGGGA
GAAGCGGCAGGGCGGACAAGTGGTATGACATTGCCTTCTGCGTCCGGTCGATCAGGGAGGATATCGGGGA
AGAACAGTATGTCGAGCTATTTTTTGACTTACTGGGGATCAAGCCTGATTGGGAGAAAATAAAATATTAT
ATTTTACTGGATGAATTGTTTTAGTACCTAGAATGCATGACCAAAATCCCTTAACGTGAGTTTTCGTTCC
ACTGAGCGTCAGACCCCGTAGAAAAGATCAAAGGATCTTCTTGAGATCCTTTTTTTCTGCGCGTAATCTG
CTGCTTGCAAACAAAAAAACCACCGCTACCAGCGGTGGTTTGTTTGCCGGATCAAGAGCTACCAACTCTT
TTTCCGAAGGTAACTGGCTTCAGCAGAGCGCAGATACCAAATACTGTCCTTCTAGTGTAGCCGTAGTTAG
GCCACCACTTCAAGAACTCTGTAGCACCGCCTACATACCTCGCTCTGCTAATCCTGTTACCAGTGGCTGC
TGCCAGTGGCGATAAGTCGTGTCTTACCGGGTTGGACTCAAGACGATAGTTACCGGATAAGGCGCAGCGG
TCGGGCTGAACGGGGGGTTCGTGCACACAGCCCAGCTTGGAGCGAACGACCTACACCGAACTGAGATACC
TACAGCGTGAGCTATGAGAAAGCGCCACGCTTCCCGAAGGGAGAAAGGCGGACAGGTATCCGGTAAGCGG
CAGGGTCGGAACAGGAG
